>Addgene plasmid #112674 | pLenti-ABE7.10-P2A-Puro | depositor full sequence | sequence record 212264 | pLenti-ABE7.10-P2A-Puro sequence 12301 bps
TTAATGTAGTCTTATGCAATACTCTTGTAGTCTTGCAACATGGTAACGATGAGTTAGCAACATGCCTTAC
AAGGAGAGAAAAAGCACCGTGCATGCCGATTGGTGGAAGTAAGGTGGTACGATCGTGCCTTATTAGGAAG
GCAACAGACGGGTCTGACATGGATTGGACGAACCACTGAATTGCCGCATTGCAGAGATATTGTATTTAAG
TGCCTAGCTCGATACATAAACGGGTCTCTCTGGTTAGACCAGATCTGAGCCTGGGAGCTCTCTGGCTAAC
TAGGGAACCCACTGCTTAAGCCTCAATAAAGCTTGCCTTGAGTGCTTCAAGTAGTGTGTGCCCGTCTGTT
GTGTGACTCTGGTAACTAGAGATCCCTCAGACCCTTTTAGTCAGTGTGGAAAATCTCTAGCAGTGGCGCC
CGAACAGGGACTTGAAAGCGAAAGGGAAACCAGAGGAGCTCTCTCGACGCAGGACTCGGCTTGCTGAAGC
GCGCACGGCAAGAGGCGAGGGGCGGCGACTGGTGAGTACGCCAAAAATTTTGACTAGCGGAGGCTAGAAG
GAGAGAGATGGGTGCGAGAGCGTCAGTATTAAGCGGGGGAGAATTAGATCGCGATGGGAAAAAATTCGGT
TAAGGCCAGGGGGAAAGAAAAAATATAAATTAAAACATATAGTATGGGCAAGCAGGGAGCTAGAACGATT
CGCAGTTAATCCTGGCCTGTTAGAAACATCAGAAGGCTGTAGACAAATACTGGGACAGCTACAACCATCC
CTTCAGACAGGATCAGAAGAACTTAGATCATTATATAATACAGTAGCAACCCTCTATTGTGTGCATCAAA
GGATAGAGATAAAAGACACCAAGGAAGCTTTAGACAAGATAGAGGAAGAGCAAAACAAAAGTAAGACCAC
CGCACAGCAAGCGGCCGCTGATCTTCAGACCTGGAGGAGGAGATATGAGGGACAATTGGAGAAGTGAATT
ATATAAATATAAAGTAGTAAAAATTGAACCATTAGGAGTAGCACCCACCAAGGCAAAGAGAAGAGTGGTG
CAGAGAGAAAAAAGAGCAGTGGGAATAGGAGCTTTGTTCCTTGGGTTCTTGGGAGCAGCAGGAAGCACTA
TGGGCGCAGCGTCAATGACGCTGACGGTACAGGCCAGACAATTATTGTCTGGTATAGTGCAGCAGCAGAA
CAATTTGCTGAGGGCTATTGAGGCGCAACAGCATCTGTTGCAACTCACAGTCTGGGGCATCAAGCAGCTC
CAGGCAAGAATCCTGGCTGTGGAAAGATACCTAAAGGATCAACAGCTCCTGGGGATTTGGGGTTGCTCTG
GAAAACTCATTTGCACCACTGCTGTGCCTTGGAATGCTAGTTGGAGTAATAAATCTCTGGAACAGATTTG
GAATCACACGACCTGGATGGAGTGGGACAGAGAAATTAACAATTACACAAGCTTAATACACTCCTTAATT
GAAGAATCGCAAAACCAGCAAGAAAAGAATGAACAAGAATTATTGGAATTAGATAAATGGGCAAGTTTGT
GGAATTGGTTTAACATAACAAATTGGCTGTGGTATATAAAATTATTCATAATGATAGTAGGAGGCTTGGT
AGGTTTAAGAATAGTTTTTGCTGTACTTTCTATAGTGAATAGAGTTAGGCAGGGATATTCACCATTATCG
TTTCAGACCCACCTCCCAACCCCGAGGGGACCCAGACCACAATTTTAAAAGAAAAGGGGGGATTGGGGGG
TACAGTGCAGGGGAAAGAATAGTAGACATAATAGCAACAGACATACAAACTAAAGAATTACAAAAACAAA
TTACAAAAATTCAAAATTTTCGGGTTTATTACAGGGACAGCAGAGATCCACTTTGGCGCCGGCTCGAGTG
GCTCCGGTGCCCGTCAGTGGGCAGAGCGCACATCGCCCACAGTCCCCGAGAAGTTGGGGGGAGGGGTCGG
CAATTGAACCGGTGCCTAGAGAAGGTGGCGCGGGGTAAACTGGGAAAGTGATGTCGTGTACTGGCTCCGC
CTTTTTCCCGAGGGTGGGGGAGAACCGTATATAAGTGCAGTAGTCGCCGTGAACGTTCTTTTTCGCAACG
GGTTTGCCGCCAGAACACAGGTGTCGTGACGCGGGATCCGCCACCATGTCCGAAGTCGAGTTTTCCCATG
AGTACTGGATGAGACACGCATTGACTCTCGCAAAGAGGGCTTGGGATGAACGCGAGGTGCCCGTGGGGGC
AGTACTCGTGCATAACAATCGCGTAATCGGCGAAGGTTGGAATAGGCCGATCGGACGCCACGACCCCACT
GCACATGCGGAAATCATGGCCCTTCGACAGGGAGGGCTTGTGATGCAGAATTATCGACTTATCGATGCGA
CGCTGTACGTCACGCTTGAACCTTGCGTAATGTGCGCGGGAGCTATGATTCACTCCCGCATTGGACGAGT
TGTATTCGGTGCCCGCGACGCCAAGACGGGTGCCGCAGGTTCACTGATGGACGTGCTGCATCACCCAGGC
ATGAACCACCGGGTAGAAATCACAGAAGGCATATTGGCGGACGAATGTGCGGCGCTGTTGTCCGACTTTT
TTCGCATGCGGAGGCAGGAGATCAAGGCCCAGAAAAAAGCACAATCCTCTACTGACTCTGGTGGTTCTTC
TGGTGGTTCTAGCGGCAGCGAGACTCCCGGGACCTCAGAGTCCGCCACACCCGAAAGTTCTGGTGGTTCT
TCTGGTGGTTCTTCCGAAGTCGAGTTTTCCCATGAGTACTGGATGAGACACGCATTGACTCTCGCAAAGA
GGGCTCGAGATGAACGCGAGGTGCCCGTGGGGGCAGTACTCGTGCTCAACAATCGCGTAATCGGCGAAGG
TTGGAATAGGGCAATCGGACTCCACGACCCCACTGCACATGCGGAAATCATGGCCCTTCGACAGGGAGGG
CTTGTGATGCAGAATTATCGACTTATCGATGCGACGCTGTACGTCACGTTTGAACCTTGCGTAATGTGCG
CGGGAGCTATGATTCACTCCCGCATTGGACGAGTTGTATTCGGTGTTCGCAACGCCAAGACGGGTGCCGC
AGGTTCACTGATGGACGTGCTGCATTACCCAGGCATGAACCACCGGGTAGAAATCACAGAAGGCATATTG
GCGGACGAATGTGCGGCGCTGTTGTGTTACTTTTTTCGCATGCCCAGGCAGGTCTTTAACGCCCAGAAAA
AAGCACAATCCTCTACTGACTCTGGTGGTTCTTCTGGTGGTTCTAGCGGCAGCGAGACTCCCGGGACCTC
AGAGTCCGCCACACCCGAAAGTTCTGGTGGTTCTTCTGGTGGTTCTGATAAAAAGTATTCTATTGGTTTA
GCCATCGGCACTAATTCCGTTGGATGGGCTGTCATAACCGATGAATACAAAGTACCTTCAAAGAAATTTA
AGGTGTTGGGGAACACAGACCGTCATTCGATTAAAAAGAATCTTATCGGTGCCCTCCTATTCGATAGTGG
CGAAACGGCAGAGGCGACTCGCCTGAAACGAACCGCTCGGAGAAGGTATACACGTCGCAAGAACCGAATA
TGTTACTTACAAGAAATTTTTAGCAATGAGATGGCCAAAGTTGACGATTCTTTCTTTCACCGTTTGGAAG
AGTCCTTCCTTGTCGAAGAGGACAAGAAACATGAACGGCACCCCATCTTTGGAAACATAGTAGATGAGGT
GGCATATCATGAAAAGTACCCAACGATTTATCACCTCAGAAAAAAGCTAGTTGACTCAACTGATAAAGCG
GACCTGAGGTTAATCTACTTGGCTCTTGCCCATATGATAAAGTTCCGTGGGCACTTTCTCATTGAGGGTG
ATCTAAATCCGGACAACTCGGATGTCGACAAACTGTTCATCCAGTTAGTACAAACCTATAATCAGTTGTT
TGAAGAGAACCCTATAAATGCAAGTGGCGTGGATGCGAAGGCTATTCTTAGCGCCCGCCTCTCTAAATCC
CGACGGCTAGAAAACCTGATCGCACAATTACCCGGAGAGAAGAAAAATGGGTTGTTCGGTAACCTTATAG
CGCTCTCACTAGGCCTGACACCAAATTTTAAGTCGAACTTCGACTTAGCTGAAGATGCCAAATTGCAGCT
TAGTAAGGACACGTACGATGACGATCTCGACAATCTACTGGCACAAATTGGAGATCAGTATGCGGACTTA
TTTTTGGCTGCCAAAAACCTTAGCGATGCAATCCTCCTATCTGACATACTGAGAGTTAATACTGAGATTA
CCAAGGCGCCGTTATCCGCTTCAATGATCAAAAGGTACGATGAACATCACCAAGACTTGACACTTCTCAA
GGCCCTAGTCCGTCAGCAACTGCCTGAGAAATATAAGGAAATATTCTTTGATCAGTCGAAAAACGGGTAC
GCAGGTTATATTGACGGCGGAGCGAGTCAAGAGGAATTCTACAAGTTTATCAAACCCATATTAGAGAAGA
TGGATGGGACGGAAGAGTTGCTTGTAAAACTCAATCGCGAAGATCTACTGCGAAAGCAGCGGACTTTCGA
CAACGGTAGCATTCCACATCAAATCCACTTAGGCGAATTGCATGCTATACTTAGAAGGCAGGAGGATTTT
TATCCGTTCCTCAAAGACAATCGTGAAAAGATTGAGAAAATCCTAACCTTTCGCATACCTTACTATGTGG
GACCCCTGGCCCGAGGGAACTCTCGGTTCGCATGGATGACAAGAAAGTCCGAAGAAACGATTACTCCATG
GAATTTTGAGGAAGTTGTCGATAAAGGTGCGTCAGCTCAATCGTTCATCGAGAGGATGACCAACTTTGAC
AAGAATTTACCGAACGAAAAAGTATTGCCTAAGCACAGTTTACTTTACGAGTATTTCACAGTGTACAATG
AACTCACGAAAGTTAAGTATGTCACTGAGGGCATGCGTAAACCCGCCTTTCTAAGCGGAGAACAGAAGAA
AGCAATAGTAGATCTGTTATTCAAGACCAACCGCAAAGTGACAGTTAAGCAATTGAAAGAGGACTACTTT
AAGAAAATTGAATGCTTCGATTCTGTCGAGATCTCCGGGGTAGAAGATCGATTTAATGCGTCACTTGGTA
CGTATCATGACCTCCTAAAGATAATTAAAGATAAGGACTTCCTGGATAACGAAGAGAATGAAGATATCTT
AGAAGATATAGTGTTGACTCTTACCCTCTTTGAAGATCGGGAAATGATTGAGGAAAGACTAAAAACATAC
GCTCACCTGTTCGACGATAAGGTTATGAAACAGTTAAAGAGGCGTCGCTATACGGGCTGGGGACGATTGT
CGCGGAAACTTATCAACGGGATAAGAGACAAGCAAAGTGGTAAAACTATTCTCGATTTTCTAAAGAGCGA
CGGCTTCGCCAATAGGAACTTTATGCAGCTGATCCATGATGACTCTTTAACCTTCAAAGAGGATATACAA
AAGGCACAGGTTTCCGGACAAGGGGACTCATTGCACGAACATATTGCGAATCTTGCTGGTTCGCCAGCCA
TCAAAAAGGGCATACTCCAGACAGTCAAAGTAGTGGATGAGCTAGTTAAGGTCATGGGACGTCACAAACC
GGAAAACATTGTAATCGAGATGGCACGCGAAAATCAAACGACTCAGAAGGGGCAAAAAAACAGTCGAGAG
CGGATGAAGAGAATAGAAGAGGGTATTAAAGAACTGGGCAGCCAGATCTTAAAGGAGCATCCTGTGGAAA
ATACCCAATTGCAGAACGAGAAACTTTACCTCTATTACCTACAAAATGGAAGGGACATGTATGTTGATCA
GGAACTGGACATAAACCGTTTATCTGATTACGACGTCGATCACATTGTACCCCAATCCTTTTTGAAGGAC
GATTCAATCGACAATAAAGTGCTTACACGCTCGGATAAGAACCGAGGGAAAAGTGACAATGTTCCAAGCG
AGGAAGTCGTAAAGAAAATGAAGAACTATTGGCGGCAGCTCCTAAATGCGAAACTGATAACGCAAAGAAA
GTTCGATAACTTAACTAAAGCTGAGAGGGGTGGCTTGTCTGAACTTGACAAGGCCGGATTTATTAAACGT
CAGCTCGTGGAAACCCGCCAAATCACAAAGCATGTTGCACAGATACTAGATTCCCGAATGAATACGAAAT
ACGACGAGAACGATAAGCTGATTCGGGAAGTCAAAGTAATCACTTTAAAGTCAAAATTGGTGTCGGACTT
CAGAAAGGATTTTCAATTCTATAAAGTTAGGGAGATAAATAACTACCACCATGCGCACGACGCTTATCTT
AATGCCGTCGTAGGGACCGCACTCATTAAGAAATACCCGAAGCTAGAAAGTGAGTTTGTGTATGGTGATT
ACAAAGTTTATGACGTCCGTAAGATGATCGCGAAAAGCGAACAGGAGATAGGCAAGGCTACAGCCAAATA
CTTCTTTTATTCTAACATTATGAATTTCTTTAAGACGGAAATCACTCTGGCAAACGGAGAGATACGCAAA
CGACCTTTAATTGAAACCAATGGGGAGACAGGTGAAATCGTATGGGATAAGGGCCGGGACTTCGCGACGG
TGAGAAAAGTTTTGTCCATGCCCCAAGTCAACATAGTAAAGAAAACTGAGGTGCAGACCGGAGGGTTTTC
AAAGGAATCGATTCTTCCAAAAAGGAATAGTGATAAGCTCATCGCTCGTAAAAAGGACTGGGACCCGAAA
AAGTACGGTGGCTTCGATAGCCCTACAGTTGCCTATTCTGTCCTAGTAGTGGCAAAAGTTGAGAAGGGAA
AATCCAAGAAACTGAAGTCAGTCAAAGAATTATTGGGGATAACGATTATGGAGCGCTCGTCTTTTGAAAA
GAACCCCATCGACTTCCTTGAGGCGAAAGGTTACAAGGAAGTAAAAAAGGATCTCATAATTAAACTACCA
AAGTATAGTCTGTTTGAGTTAGAAAATGGCCGAAAACGGATGTTGGCTAGCGCCGGAGAGCTTCAAAAGG
GGAACGAACTCGCACTACCGTCTAAATACGTGAATTTCCTGTATTTAGCGTCCCATTACGAGAAGTTGAA
AGGTTCACCTGAAGATAACGAACAGAAGCAACTTTTTGTTGAGCAGCACAAACATTATCTCGACGAAATC
ATAGAGCAAATTTCGGAATTCAGTAAGAGAGTCATCCTAGCTGATGCCAATCTGGACAAAGTATTAAGCG
CATACAACAAGCACAGGGATAAACCCATACGTGAGCAGGCGGAAAATATTATCCATTTGTTTACTCTTAC
CAACCTCGGCGCTCCAGCCGCATTCAAGTATTTTGACACAACGATAGATCGCAAACGATACACTTCTACC
AAGGAGGTGCTAGACGCGACACTGATTCACCAATCCATCACGGGATTATATGAAACTCGGATAGATTTGT
CACAGCTTGGGGGTGACTCTGGTGGTTCTCCCAAGAAGAAGAGGAAAGTCATGCATGGCAGCGGCGCCAC
CAACTTCAGCCTGCTGAAGCAGGCCGGCGACGTGGAGGAGAACCCCGGCCCCATGACCGAGTACAAGCCC
ACGGTGCGCCTCGCCACCCGCGACGACGTCCCCAGGGCCGTACGCACCCTCGCCGCCGCGTTCGCCGACT
ACCCCGCCACGCGCCACACCGTCGATCCGGACCGCCACATCGAGCGGGTCACCGAGCTGCAAGAACTCTT
CCTCACGCGCGTCGGGCTCGACATCGGCAAGGTGTGGGTCGCGGACGACGGCGCGGCCGTGGCGGTCTGG
ACCACGCCGGAGAGCGTCGAAGCGGGGGCGGTGTTCGCCGAGATCGGCCCGCGCATGGCCGAGTTGAGCG
GTTCCCGGCTGGCCGCGCAGCAACAGATGGAAGGCCTCCTGGCGCCGCACCGGCCCAAGGAGCCCGCGTG
GTTCCTGGCCACCGTCGGAGTCTCGCCCGACCACCAGGGCAAGGGTCTGGGCAGCGCCGTCGTGCTCCCC
GGAGTGGAGGCGGCCGAGCGCGCCGGGGTGCCCGCCTTCCTGGAGACCTCCGCGCCCCGCAACCTCCCCT
TCTACGAGCGGCTCGGCTTCACCGTCACCGCCGACGTCGAGGTGCCCGAAGGACCGCGCACCTGGTGCAT
GACCCGCAAGCCCGGTGCCTGAACGCGTTAAGTCGACAATCAACCTCTGGATTACAAAATTTGTGAAAGA
TTGACTGGTATTCTTAACTATGTTGCTCCTTTTACGCTATGTGGATACGCTGCTTTAATGCCTTTGTATC
ATGCTATTGCTTCCCGTATGGCTTTCATTTTCTCCTCCTTGTATAAATCCTGGTTGCTGTCTCTTTATGA
GGAGTTGTGGCCCGTTGTCAGGCAACGTGGCGTGGTGTGCACTGTGTTTGCTGACGCAACCCCCACTGGT
TGGGGCATTGCCACCACCTGTCAGCTCCTTTCCGGGACTTTCGCTTTCCCCCTCCCTATTGCCACGGCGG
AACTCATCGCCGCCTGCCTTGCCCGCTGCTGGACAGGGGCTCGGCTGTTGGGCACTGACAATTCCGTGGT
GTTGTCGGGGAAATCATCGTCCTTTCCTTGGCTGCTCGCCTGTGTTGCCACCTGGATTCTGCGCGGGACG
TCCTTCTGCTACGTCCCTTCGGCCCTCAATCCAGCGGACCTTCCTTCCCGCGGCCTGCTGCCGGCTCTGC
GGCCTCTTCCGCGTCTTCGCCTTCGCCCTCAGACGAGTCGGATCTCCCTTTGGGCCGCCTCCCCGCGTCG
ACTTTAAGACCAATGACTTACAAGGCAGCTGTAGATCTTAGCCACTTTTTAAAAGAAAAGGGGGGACTGG
AAGGGCTAATTCACTCCCAACGAAGACAAGATCTGCTTTTTGCTTGTACTGGGTCTCTCTGGTTAGACCA
GATCTGAGCCTGGGAGCTCTCTGGCTAACTAGGGAACCCACTGCTTAAGCCTCAATAAAGCTTGCCTTGA
GTGCTTCAAGTAGTGTGTGCCCGTCTGTTGTGTGACTCTGGTAACTAGAGATCCCTCAGACCCTTTTAGT
CAGTGTGGAAAATCTCTAGCAGTACGTATAGTAGTTCATGTCATCTTATTATTCAGTATTTATAACTTGC
AAAGAAATGAATATCAGAGAGTGAGAGGAACTTGTTTATTGCAGCTTATAATGGTTACAAATAAAGCAAT
AGCATCACAAATTTCACAAATAAAGCATTTTTTTCACTGCATTCTAGTTGTGGTTTGTCCAAACTCATCA
ATGTATCTTATCATGTCTGGCTCTAGCTATCCCGCCCCTAACTCCGCCCATCCCGCCCCTAACTCCGCCC
AGTTCCGCCCATTCTCCGCCCCATGGCTGACTAATTTTTTTTATTTATGCAGAGGCCGAGGCCGCCTCGG
CCTCTGAGCTATTCCAGAAGTAGTGAGGAGGCTTTTTTGGAGGCCTAGGGACGTACCCAATTCGCCCTAT
AGTGAGTCGTATTACGCGCGCTCACTGGCCGTCGTTTTACAACGTCGTGACTGGGAAAACCCTGGCGTTA
CCCAACTTAATCGCCTTGCAGCACATCCCCCTTTCGCCAGCTGGCGTAATAGCGAAGAGGCCCGCACCGA
TCGCCCTTCCCAACAGTTGCGCAGCCTGAATGGCGAATGGG
[124 nt withheld, positions 9632-9755]
C
[91 nt withheld, positions 9757-9847]
A
[49 nt withheld, positions 9849-9897]
CCTTTGACGTTGGAGTCCACGTTCTTT
[37 nt withheld, positions 9925-9961]
ACCCTATCTCGGTCTATTCTTTTGATTTATAAGGGATTTTGCCGATTTCGGCCTATTGGTTAAAAAATGA
GCTGATTTAACAAAAATTTAACGCGAATTTTAACAAAATATTAACGCTTACAATTTAGGTGGCACTTTTC
GGGGAAATGTGCGCGGAACCCCTATTTGTTTATTTTTCTAAATACATTCAAATATGTATCCGCTCATGAG
ACAATAACCCTGATAAATGCTTCAATAATATTGAAAAAGGAAGAGTATGAGTATTCAACATTTCCGTGTC
GCCCTTATTCCCTTTTTTGCGGCATTTTGCCTTCCTGTTTTTGCTCACCCAGAAACGCTGGTGAAAGTAA
AAGATGCTGAAGATCAGTTGGGTGCACGAGTGGGTTACATCGAACTGGATCTCAACAGCGGTAAGATCCT
TGAGAGTTTTCGCCCCGAAGAACGTTTTCCAATGATGAGCACTTTTAAAGTTCTGCTATGTGGCGCGGTA
TTATCCCGTATTGACGCCGGGCAAGAGCAACTCGGTCGCCGCATACACTATTCTCAGAATGACTTGGTTG
AGTACTCACCAGTCACAGAAAAGCATCTTACGGATGGCATGACAGTAAGAGAATTATGCAGTGCTGCCAT
AACCATGAGTGATAACACTGCGGCCAACTTACTTCTGACAACGATCGGAGGACCGAAGGAGCTAACCGCT
TTTTTGCACAACATGGGGGATCATGTAACTCGCCTTGATCGTTGGGAACCGGAGCTGAATGAAGCCATAC
CAAACGACGAGCGTGACACCACGATGCCTGTAGCAATGGCAACAACGTTGCGCAAACTATTAACTGGCGA
ACTACTTACTCTAGCTTCCCGGCAACAATTAATAGACTGGATGGAGGCGGATAAAGTTGCAGGACCACTT
CTGCGCTCGGCCCTTCCGGCTGGCTGGTTTATTGCTGATAAATCTGGAGCCGGTGAGCGTGGGTCTCGCG
GTATCATTGCAGCACTGGGGCCAGATGGTAAGCCCTCCCGTATCGTAGTTATCTACACGACGGGGAGTCA
GGCAACTATGGATGAACGAAATAGACAGATCGCTGAGATAGGTGCCTCACTGATTAAGCATTGGTAACTG
TCAGACCAAGTTTACTCATATATACTTTAGATTGATTTAAAACTTCATTTTTAATTTAAAAGGATCTAGG
TGAAGATCCTTTTTGATAATCTCATGACCAAAATCCCTTAACGTGAGTTTTCGTTCCACTGAGCGTCAGA
CCCCGTAGAAAAGATCAAAGGATCTTCTTGAGATCCTTTTTTTCTGCGCGTAATCTGCTGCTTGCAAACA
AAAAAACCACCGCTACCAGCGGTGGTTTGTTTGCCGGATCAAGAGCTACCAACTCTTTTTCCGAAGGTAA
CTGGCTTCAGCAGAGCGCAGATACCAAATACTGTTCTTCTAGTGTAGCCGTAGTTAGGCCACCACTTCAA
GAACTCTGTAGCACCGCCTACATACCTCGCTCTGCTAATCCTGTTACCAGTGGCTGCTGCCAGTGGCGAT
AAGTCGTGTCTTACCGGGTTGGACTCAAGACGATAGTTACCGGATAAGGCGCAGCGGTCGGGCTGAACGG
GGGGTTCGTGCACACAGCCCAGCTTGGAGCGAACGACCTACACCGAACTGAGATACCTACAGCGTGAGCT
ATGAGAAAGCGCCACGCTTCCCGAAGGGAGAAAGGCGGACAGGTATCCGGTAAGCGGCAGGGTCGGAACA
GGAGAGCGCACGAGGGAGCTTCCAGGGGGAAACGCCTGGTATCTTTATAGTCCTGTCGGGTTTCGCCACC
TCTGACTTGAGCGTCGATTTTTGTGATGCTCGTCAGGGGGGCGGAGCCTATGGAAAAACGCCAGCAACGC
GGCCTTTTTACGGTTCCTGGCCTTTTGCTGGCCTTTTGCTCACATGTTCTTTCCTGCGTTATCCCCTGAT
TCTGTGGATAACCGTATTACCGCCTTTGAGTGAGCTGATACCGCTCGCCGCAGCCGAACGACCGAGCGCA
GCGAGTCAGTGAGCGAGGAAGCGGAAGAGCGCCCAATACGCAAACCGCCTCTCCCCGCGCGTTGGCCGAT
TCATTAATGCAGCTGGCACGACAGGTTTCCCGACTGGAAAGCGGGCAGTGAGCGCAACGCAATTAATGTG
AGTTAGCTCACTCATTAGGCACCCCAGGCTTTACACTTTATGCTTCCGGCTCGTATGTTGTGTGGAATTG
TGAGCGGATAACAATTTCACACAGGAAACAGCTATGACCATGATTACGCCAAGCGCGCAATTAACCCTCA
CTAAAGGGAACAAAAGCTGGAGCTGCAAGC
Features (pLannotate 1.2.2; 27 found; start..end, strand, type, name):
      5..231     +  promoter       RSV promoter: Rous sarcoma virus enhancer/promoter
    232..412     +  LTR            5' LTR (truncated): truncated 5' long terminal repeat (LTR) from HIV-1
    459..584     +  misc_feature   HIV-1 Ψ: packaging signal of human immunodeficiency virus type 1
    568..931     +  CDS            HIV-1 gag (fragment): gag protein from human immunodeficiency virus 1; gag
   1077..1310    +  misc_feature   RRE: The Rev response element (RRE) of HIV-1 allows for Rev-dependent mRNA export from the nucleus to the cytoplasm.
   1687..1713    +  CDS            Rev (fragment): human immunodeficiency virus 1 (HIV-1) Rev protein; rev; enhances nuclear export of unspliced and incompletely spliced viral mRNAs
   1723..1840    +  misc_feature   cPPT/CTS: central polypurine tract and central termination sequence of HIV-1
   1909..2120    +  promoter       EF-1α core promoter: core promoter for human elongation factor EF-1α
   2146..3336    +  CDS            ABE(7.10): adenine base editor comprising wild-type E. coli TadA fused to the evolved TadA*(7.10) mutant (Gaudelli et al., 2017)
   3337..7437    +  CDS            Cas9 VQR: Streptococcus pyogenes Cas9 endonuclease with the D1135V/R1335Q/T1337R mutations has an altered recognition specificity for the protospacer adjacent motif (PAM) (Kleinstiver et al., 2015)
   7543..8142    +  CDS            PuroR (fragment): puromycin N-acetyltransferase; pac from Streptomyces; confers resistance to puromycin
   8158..8746    +  misc_feature   WPRE: woodchuck hepatitis virus posttranscriptional regulatory element
   8797..8816    +  misc_feature   cPPT/CTS (fragment): central polypurine tract and central termination sequence of HIV-1
   8818..9051    +  LTR            3' LTR (ΔU3): self-inactivating 3' long terminal repeat (LTR) from HIV-1
   9129..9250    +  polyA_signal   SV40 poly(A) signal: SV40 polyadenylation signal
   9290..9425    +  rep_origin     SV40 ori: SV40 origin of replication
   9446..9464    -  promoter       T7 promoter: promoter for bacteriophage T7 RNA polymerase
   9472..9627    +  CDS            lacZα (fragment): LacZα fragment of β-galactosidase; lacZ fragment
   9632..10060   +  rep_origin     f1 ori (sequence partly withheld): f1 bacteriophage origin of replication; arrow indicates direction of (+) strand synthesis
  10113..10217   +  promoter       AmpR promoter: bla
  10218..11078   +  CDS            AmpR: β-lactamase; bla; confers resistance to ampicillin, carbenicillin, and related antibiotics
  11249..11837   +  rep_origin     ori: high-copy-number ColE1/pMB1/pBR322/pUC origin of replication
  12020..12112   +  CDS            lacI (fragment): lac repressor; lacI; The lac repressor binds to the lac operator to inhibit transcription in E. coli. This inhibition can be relieved by adding lactose or isopropyl-β-D-thiogalactopyranoside (IPTG).
  12125..12146   +  protein_bind   CAP binding site: CAP binding activates transcription in the presence of cAMP. E. coli catabolite activator protein
  12161..12191   +  promoter       lac promoter: promoter for the E. coli lac operon
  12195..12217   +  protein_bind   lac operator (fragment): The lac repressor binds to the lac operator to inhibit transcription in E. coli. This inhibition can be relieved by adding lactose or isopropyl-β-D-thiogalactopyranoside (IPTG). lac repressor encoded by lacI
  12260..12278   +  promoter       T3 promoter: promoter for bacteriophage T3 RNA polymerase
