>Addgene plasmid #112674 | pLenti-ABE7.10-P2A-Puro | addgene full sequence | sequence record 215665 | Addgene NGS Result
CCCGGGACCTCAGAGTCCGCCACACCCGAAAGTTCTGGTGGTTCTTCTGGTGGTTCTTCCGAAGTCGAGT
TTTCCCATGAGTACTGGATGAGACACGCATTGACTCTCGCAAAGAGGGCTCGAGATGAACGCGAGGTGCC
CGTGGGGGCAGTACTCGTGCTCAACAATCGCGTAATCGGCGAAGGTTGGAATAGGGCAATCGGACTCCAC
GACCCCACTGCACATGCGGAAATCATGGCCCTTCGACAGGGAGGGCTTGTGATGCAGAATTATCGACTTA
TCGATGCGACGCTGTACGTCACGTTTGAACCTTGCGTAATGTGCGCGGGAGCTATGATTCACTCCCGCAT
TGGACGAGTTGTATTCGGTGTTCGCAACGCCAAGACGGGTGCCGCAGGTTCACTGATGGACGTGCTGCAT
TACCCAGGCATGAACCACCGGGTAGAAATCACAGAAGGCATATTGGCGGACGAATGTGCGGCGCTGTTGT
GTTACTTTTTTCGCATGCCCAGGCAGGTCTTTAACGCCCAGAAAAAAGCACAATCCTCTACTGACTCTGG
TGGTTCTTCTGGTGGTTCTAGCGGCAGCGAGACTCCCGGGACCTCAGAGTCCGCCACACCCGAAAGTTCT
GGTGGTTCTTCTGGTGGTTCTGATAAAAAGTATTCTATTGGTTTAGCCATCGGCACTAATTCCGTTGGAT
GGGCTGTCATAACCGATGAATACAAAGTACCTTCAAAGAAATTTAAGGTGTTGGGGAACACAGACCGTCA
TTCGATTAAAAAGAATCTTATCGGTGCCCTCCTATTCGATAGTGGCGAAACGGCAGAGGCGACTCGCCTG
AAACGAACCGCTCGGAGAAGGTATACACGTCGCAAGAACCGAATATGTTACTTACAAGAAATTTTTAGCA
ATGAGATGGCCAAAGTTGACGATTCTTTCTTTCACCGTTTGGAAGAGTCCTTCCTTGTCGAAGAGGACAA
GAAACATGAACGGCACCCCATCTTTGGAAACATAGTAGATGAGGTGGCATATCATGAAAAGTACCCAACG
ATTTATCACCTCAGAAAAAAGCTAGTTGACTCAACTGATAAAGCGGACCTGAGGTTAATCTACTTGGCTC
TTGCCCATATGATAAAGTTCCGTGGGCACTTTCTCATTGAGGGTGATCTAAATCCGGACAACTCGGATGT
CGACAAACTGTTCATCCAGTTAGTACAAACCTATAATCAGTTGTTTGAAGAGAACCCTATAAATGCAAGT
GGCGTGGATGCGAAGGCTATTCTTAGCGCCCGCCTCTCTAAATCCCGACGGCTAGAAAACCTGATCGCAC
AATTACCCGGAGAGAAGAAAAATGGGTTGTTCGGTAACCTTATAGCGCTCTCACTAGGCCTGACACCAAA
TTTTAAGTCGAACTTCGACTTAGCTGAAGATGCCAAATTGCAGCTTAGTAAGGACACGTACGATGACGAT
CTCGACAATCTACTGGCACAAATTGGAGATCAGTATGCGGACTTATTTTTGGCTGCCAAAAACCTTAGCG
ATGCAATCCTCCTATCTGACATACTGAGAGTTAATACTGAGATTACCAAGGCGCCGTTATCCGCTTCAAT
GATCAAAAGGTACGATGAACATCACCAAGACTTGACACTTCTCAAGGCCCTAGTCCGTCAGCAACTGCCT
GAGAAATATAAGGAAATATTCTTTGATCAGTCGAAAAACGGGTACGCAGGTTATATTGACGGCGGAGCGA
GTCAAGAGGAATTCTACAAGTTTATCAAACCCATATTAGAGAAGATGGATGGGACGGAAGAGTTGCTTGT
AAAACTCAATCGCGAAGATCTACTGCGAAAGCAGCGGACTTTCGACAACGGTAGCATTCCACATCAAATC
CACTTAGGCGAATTGCATGCTATACTTAGAAGGCAGGAGGATTTTTATCCGTTCCTCAAAGACAATCGTG
AAAAGATTGAGAAAATCCTAACCTTTCGCATACCTTACTATGTGGGACCCCTGGCCCGAGGGAACTCTCG
GTTCGCATGGATGACAAGAAAGTCCGAAGAAACGATTACTCCATGGAATTTTGAGGAAGTTGTCGATAAA
GGTGCGTCAGCTCAATCGTTCATCGAGAGGATGACCAACTTTGACAAGAATTTACCGAACGAAAAAGTAT
TGCCTAAGCACAGTTTACTTTACGAGTATTTCACAGTGTACAATGAACTCACGAAAGTTAAGTATGTCAC
TGAGGGCATGCGTAAACCCGCCTTTCTAAGCGGAGAACAGAAGAAAGCAATAGTAGATCTGTTATTCAAG
ACCAACCGCAAAGTGACAGTTAAGCAATTGAAAGAGGACTACTTTAAGAAAATTGAATGCTTCGATTCTG
TCGAGATCTCCGGGGTAGAAGATCGATTTAATGCGTCACTTGGTACGTATCATGACCTCCTAAAGATAAT
TAAAGATAAGGACTTCCTGGATAACGAAGAGAATGAAGATATCTTAGAAGATATAGTGTTGACTCTTACC
CTCTTTGAAGATCGGGAAATGATTGAGGAAAGACTAAAAACATACGCTCACCTGTTCGACGATAAGGTTA
TGAAACAGTTAAAGAGGCGTCGCTATACGGGCTGGGGACGATTGTCGCGGAAACTTATCAACGGGATAAG
AGACAAGCAAAGTGGTAAAACTATTCTCGATTTTCTAAAGAGCGACGGCTTCGCCAATAGGAACTTTATG
CAGCTGATCCATGATGACTCTTTAACCTTCAAAGAGGATATACAAAAGGCACAGGTTTCCGGACAAGGGG
ACTCATTGCACGAACATATTGCGAATCTTGCTGGTTCGCCAGCCATCAAAAAGGGCATACTCCAGACAGT
CAAAGTAGTGGATGAGCTAGTTAAGGTCATGGGACGTCACAAACCGGAAAACATTGTAATCGAGATGGCA
CGCGAAAATCAAACGACTCAGAAGGGGCAAAAAAACAGTCGAGAGCGGATGAAGAGAATAGAAGAGGGTA
TTAAAGAACTGGGCAGCCAGATCTTAAAGGAGCATCCTGTGGAAAATACCCAATTGCAGAACGAGAAACT
TTACCTCTATTACCTACAAAATGGAAGGGACATGTATGTTGATCAGGAACTGGACATAAACCGTTTATCT
GATTACGACGTCGATCACATTGTACCCCAATCCTTTTTGAAGGACGATTCAATCGACAATAAAGTGCTTA
CACGCTCGGATAAGAACCGAGGGAAAAGTGACAATGTTCCAAGCGAGGAAGTCGTAAAGAAAATGAAGAA
CTATTGGCGGCAGCTCCTAAATGCGAAACTGATAACGCAAAGAAAGTTCGATAACTTAACTAAAGCTGAG
AGGGGTGGCTTGTCTGAACTTGACAAGGCCGGATTTATTAAACGTCAGCTCGTGGAAACCCGCCAAATCA
CAAAGCATGTTGCACAGATACTAGATTCCCGAATGAATACGAAATACGACGAGAACGATAAGCTGATTCG
GGAAGTCAAAGTAATCACTTTAAAGTCAAAATTGGTGTCGGACTTCAGAAAGGATTTTCAATTCTATAAA
GTTAGGGAGATAAATAACTACCACCATGCGCACGACGCTTATCTTAATGCCGTCGTAGGGACCGCACTCA
TTAAGAAATACCCGAAGCTAGAAAGTGAGTTTGTGTATGGTGATTACAAAGTTTATGACGTCCGTAAGAT
GATCGCGAAAAGCGAACAGGAGATAGGCAAGGCTACAGCCAAATACTTCTTTTATTCTAACATTATGAAT
TTCTTTAAGACGGAAATCACTCTGGCAAACGGAGAGATACGCAAACGACCTTTAATTGAAACCAATGGGG
AGACAGGTGAAATCGTATGGGATAAGGGCCGGGACTTCGCGACGGTGAGAAAAGTTTTGTCCATGCCCCA
AGTCAACATAGTAAAGAAAACTGAGGTGCAGACCGGAGGGTTTTCAAAGGAATCGATTCTTCCAAAAAGG
AATAGTGATAAGCTCATCGCTCGTAAAAAGGACTGGGACCCGAAAAAGTACGGTGGCTTCGATAGCCCTA
CAGTTGCCTATTCTGTCCTAGTAGTGGCAAAAGTTGAGAAGGGAAAATCCAAGAAACTGAAGTCAGTCAA
AGAATTATTGGGGATAACGATTATGGAGCGCTCGTCTTTTGAAAAGAACCCCATCGACTTCCTTGAGGCG
AAAGGTTACAAGGAAGTAAAAAAGGATCTCATAATTAAACTACCAAAGTATAGTCTGTTTGAGTTAGAAA
ATGGCCGAAAACGGATGTTGGCTAGCGCCGGAGAGCTTCAAAAGGGGAACGAACTCGCACTACCGTCTAA
ATACGTGAATTTCCTGTATTTAGCGTCCCATTACGAGAAGTTGAAAGGTTCACCTGAAGATAACGAACAG
AAGCAACTTTTTGTTGAGCAGCACAAACATTATCTCGACGAAATCATAGAGCAAATTTCGGAATTCAGTA
AGAGAGTCATCCTAGCTGATGCCAATCTGGACAAAGTATTAAGCGCATACAACAAGCACAGGGATAAACC
CATACGTGAGCAGGCGGAAAATATTATCCATTTGTTTACTCTTACCAACCTCGGCGCTCCAGCCGCATTC
AAGTATTTTGACACAACGATAGATCGCAAACGATACACTTCTACCAAGGAGGTGCTAGACGCGACACTGA
TTCACCAATCCATCACGGGATTATATGAAACTCGGATAGATTTGTCACAGCTTGGGGGTGACTCTGGTGG
TTCTCCCAAGAAGAAGAGGAAAGTCGCTAGCGGCAGCGGCGCCACCAACTTCAGCCTGCTGAAGCAGGCC
GGCGACGTGGAGGAGAACCCCGGCCCCATGACCGAGTACAAGCCCACGGTGCGCCTCGCCACCCGCGACG
ACGTCCCCAGGGCCGTACGCACCCTCGCCGCCGCGTTCGCCGACTACCCCGCCACGCGCCACACCGTCGA
TCCGGACCGCCACATCGAGCGGGTCACCGAGCTGCAAGAACTCTTCCTCACGCGCGTCGGGCTCGACATC
GGCAAGGTGTGGGTCGCGGACGACGGCGCCGCGGTGGCGGTCTGGACCACGCCGGAGAGCGTCGAAGCGG
GGGCGGTGTTCGCCGAGATCGGCCCGCGCATGGCCGAGTTGAGCGGTTCCCGGCTGGCCGCGCAGCAACA
GATGGAAGGCCTCCTGGCGCCGCACCGGCCCAAGGAGCCCGCGTGGTTCCTGGCCACCGTCGGAGTCTCG
CCCGACCACCAGGGCAAGGGTCTGGGCAGCGCCGTCGTGCTCCCCGGAGTGGAGGCGGCCGAGCGCGCCG
GGGTGCCCGCCTTCCTGGAGACCTCCGCGCCCCGCAACCTCCCCTTCTACGAGCGGCTCGGCTTCACCGT
CACCGCCGACGTCGAGGTGCCCGAAGGACCGCGCACCTGGTGCATGACCCGCAAGCCCGGTGCCTGAACG
CGTTAAGTCGACAATCAACCTCTGGATTACAAAATTTGTGAAAGATTGACTGGTATTCTTAACTATGTTG
CTCCTTTTACGCTATGTGGATACGCTGCTTTAATGCCTTTGTATCATGCTATTGCTTCCCGTATGGCTTT
CATTTTCTCCTCCTTGTATAAATCCTGGTTGCTGTCTCTTTATGAGGAGTTGTGGCCCGTTGTCAGGCAA
CGTGGCGTGGTGTGCACTGTGTTTGCTGACGCAACCCCCACTGGTTGGGGCATTGCCACCACCTGTCAGC
TCCTTTCCGGGACTTTCGCTTTCCCCCTCCCTATTGCCACGGCGGAACTCATCGCCGCCTGCCTTGCCCG
CTGCTGGACAGGGGCTCGGCTGTTGGGCACTGACAATTCCGTGGTGTTGTCGGGGAAATCATCGTCCTTT
CCTTGGCTGCTCGCCTGTGTTGCCACCTGGATTCTGCGCGGGACGTCCTTCTGCTACGTCCCTTCGGCCC
TCAATCCAGCGGACCTTCCTTCCCGCGGCCTGCTGCCGGCTCTGCGGCCTCTTCCGCGTCTTCGCCTTCG
CCCTCAGACGAGTCGGATCTCCCTTTGGGCCGCCTCCCCGCGTCGACTTTAAGACCAATGACTTACAAGG
CAGCTGTAGATCTTAGCCACTTTTTAAAAGAAAAGGGGGGACTGGAAGGGCTAATTCACTCCCAACGAAG
ACAAGATCTGCTTTTTGCTTGTACTGGGTCTCTCTGGTTAGACCAGATCTGAGCCTGGGAGCTCTCTGGC
TAACTAGGGAACCCACTGCTTAAGCCTCAATAAAGCTTGCCTTGAGTGCTTCAAGTAGTGTGTGCCCGTC
TGTTGTGTGACTCTGGTAACTAGAGATCCCTCAGACCCTTTTAGTCAGTGTGGAAAATCTCTAGCAGTAC
GTATAGTAGTTCATGTCATCTTATTATTCAGTATTTATAACTTGCAAAGAAATGAATATCAGAGAGTGAG
AGGAACTTGTTTATTGCAGCTTATAATGGTTACAAATAAAGCAATAGCATCACAAATTTCACAAATAAAG
CATTTTTTTCACTGCATTCTAGTTGTGGTTTGTCCAAACTCATCAATGTATCTTATCATGTCTGGCTCTA
GCTATCCCGCCCCTAACTCCGCCCATCCCGCCCCTAACTCCGCCCAGTTCCGCCCATTCTCCGCCCCATG
GCTGACTAATTTTTTTTATTTATGCAGAGGCCGAGGCCGCCTCGGCCTCTGAGCTATTCCAGAAGTAGTG
AGGAGGCTTTTTTGGAGGCCTAGGGACGTACCCAATTCGCCCTATAGTGAGTCGTATTACGCGCGCTCAC
TGGCCGTCGTTTTACAACGTCGTGACTGGGAAAACCCTGGCGTTACCCAACTTAATCGCCTTGCAGCACA
TCCCCCTTTCGCCAGCTGGCGTAATAGCGAAGAGGCCCGCACCGATCGCCCTTCCCAACAGTTGCGCAGC
CTGAATGGCGAATGGG
[124 nt withheld, positions 6947-7070]
C
[91 nt withheld, positions 7072-7162]
A
[49 nt withheld, positions 7164-7212]
CCTTTGACGTTGGAGTCCACGTTCTTT
[37 nt withheld, positions 7240-7276]
ACCCTATCTCGGTCTATTCTTTTGATTTATAAGGGATTTTGCCGATTTCGGCCTATTGGTTAAAAAATGA
GCTGATTTAACAAAAATTTAACGCGAATTTTAACAAAATATTAACGCTTACAATTTAGGTGGCACTTTTC
GGGGAAATGTGCGCGGAACCCCTATTTGTTTATTTTTCTAAATACATTCAAATATGTATCCGCTCATGAG
ACAATAACCCTGATAAATGCTTCAATAATATTGAAAAAGGAAGAGTATGAGTATTCAACATTTCCGTGTC
GCCCTTATTCCCTTTTTTGCGGCATTTTGCCTTCCTGTTTTTGCTCACCCAGAAACGCTGGTGAAAGTAA
AAGATGCTGAAGATCAGTTGGGTGCACGAGTGGGTTACATCGAACTGGATCTCAACAGCGGTAAGATCCT
TGAGAGTTTTCGCCCCGAAGAACGTTTTCCAATGATGAGCACTTTTAAAGTTCTGCTATGTGGCGCGGTA
TTATCCCGTATTGACGCCGGGCAAGAGCAACTCGGTCGCCGCATACACTATTCTCAGAATGACTTGGTTG
AGTACTCACCAGTCACAGAAAAGCATCTTACGGATGGCATGACAGTAAGAGAATTATGCAGTGCTGCCAT
AACCATGAGTGATAACACTGCGGCCAACTTACTTCTGACAACGATCGGAGGACCGAAGGAGCTAACCGCT
TTTTTGCACAACATGGGGGATCATGTAACTCGCCTTGATCGTTGGGAACCGGAGCTGAATGAAGCCATAC
CAAACGACGAGCGTGACACCACGATGCCTGTAGCAATGGCAACAACGTTGCGCAAACTATTAACTGGCGA
ACTACTTACTCTAGCTTCCCGGCAACAATTAATAGACTGGATGGAGGCGGATAAAGTTGCAGGACCACTT
CTGCGCTCGGCCCTTCCGGCTGGCTGGTTTATTGCTGATAAATCTGGAGCCGGTGAGCGTGGGTCTCGCG
GTATCATTGCAGCACTGGGGCCAGATGGTAAGCCCTCCCGTATCGTAGTTATCTACACGACGGGGAGTCA
GGCAACTATGGATGAACGAAATAGACAGATCGCTGAGATAGGTGCCTCACTGATTAAGCATTGGTAACTG
TCAGACCAAGTTTACTCATATATACTTTAGATTGATTTAAAACTTCATTTTTAATTTAAAAGGATCTAGG
TGAAGATCCTTTTTGATAATCTCATGACCAAAATCCCTTAACGTGAGTTTTCGTTCCACTGAGCGTCAGA
CCCCGTAGAAAAGATCAAAGGATCTTCTTGAGATCCTTTTTTTCTGCGCGTAATCTGCTGCTTGCAAACA
AAAAAACCACCGCTACCAGCGGTGGTTTGTTTGCCGGATCAAGAGCTACCAACTCTTTTTCCGAAGGTAA
CTGGCTTCAGCAGAGCGCAGATACCAAATACTGTTCTTCTAGTGTAGCCGTAGTTAGGCCACCACTTCAA
GAACTCTGTAGCACCGCCTACATACCTCGCTCTGCTAATCCTGTTACCAGTGGCTGCTGCCAGTGGCGAT
AAGTCGTGTCTTACCGGGTTGGACTCAAGACGATAGTTACCGGATAAGGCGCAGCGGTCGGGCTGAACGG
GGGGTTCGTGCACACAGCCCAGCTTGGAGCGAACGACCTACACCGAACTGAGATACCTACAGCGTGAGCT
ATGAGAAAGCGCCACGCTTCCCGAAGGGAGAAAGGCGGACAGGTATCCGGTAAGCGGCAGGGTCGGAACA
GGAGAGCGCACGAGGGAGCTTCCAGGGGGAAACGCCTGGTATCTTTATAGTCCTGTCGGGTTTCGCCACC
TCTGACTTGAGCGTCGATTTTTGTGATGCTCGTCAGGGGGGCGGAGCCTATGGAAAAACGCCAGCAACGC
GGCCTTTTTACGGTTCCTGGCCTTTTGCTGGCCTTTTGCTCACATGTTCTTTCCTGCGTTATCCCCTGAT
TCTGTGGATAACCGTATTACCGCCTTTGAGTGAGCTGATACCGCTCGCCGCAGCCGAACGACCGAGCGCA
GCGAGTCAGTGAGCGAGGAAGCGGAAGAGCGCCCAATACGCAAACCGCCTCTCCCCGCGCGTTGGCCGAT
TCATTAATGCAGCTGGCACGACAGGTTTCCCGACTGGAAAGCGGGCAGTGAGCGCAACGCAATTAATGTG
AGTTAGCTCACTCATTAGGCACCCCAGGCTTTACACTTTATGCTTCCGGCTCGTATGTTGTGTGGAATTG
TGAGCGGATAACAATTTCACACAGGAAACAGCTATGACCATGATTACGCCAAGCGCGCAATTAACCCTCA
CTAAAGGGAACAAAAGCTGGAGCTGCAAGCTTAATGTAGTCTTATGCAATACTCTTGTAGTCTTGCAACA
TGGTAACGATGAGTTAGCAACATGCCTTACAAGGAGAGAAAAAGCACCGTGCATGCCGATTGGTGGAAGT
AAGGTGGTACGATCGTGCCTTATTAGGAAGGCAACAGACGGGTCTGACATGGATTGGACGAACCACTGAA
TTGCCGCATTGCAGAGATATTGTATTTAAGTGCCTAGCTCGATACATAAACGGGTCTCTCTGGTTAGACC
AGATCTGAGCCTGGGAGCTCTCTGGCTAACTAGGGAACCCACTGCTTAAGCCTCAATAAAGCTTGCCTTG
AGTGCTTCAAGTAGTGTGTGCCCGTCTGTTGTGTGACTCTGGTAACTAGAGATCCCTCAGACCCTTTTAG
TCAGTGTGGAAAATCTCTAGCAGTGGCGCCCGAACAGGGACTTGAAAGCGAAAGGGAAACCAGAGGAGCT
CTCTCGACGCAGGACTCGGCTTGCTGAAGCGCGCACGGCAAGAGGCGAGGGGCGGCGACTGGTGAGTACG
CCAAAAATTTTGACTAGCGGAGGCTAGAAGGAGAGAGATGGGTGCGAGAGCGTCAGTATTAAGCGGGGGA
GAATTAGATCGCGATGGGAAAAAATTCGGTTAAGGCCAGGGGGAAAGAAAAAATATAAATTAAAACATAT
AGTATGGGCAAGCAGGGAGCTAGAACGATTCGCAGTTAATCCTGGCCTGTTAGAAACATCAGAAGGCTGT
AGACAAATACTGGGACAGCTACAACCATCCCTTCAGACAGGATCAGAAGAACTTAGATCATTATATAATA
CAGTAGCAACCCTCTATTGTGTGCATCAAAGGATAGAGATAAAAGACACCAAGGAAGCTTTAGACAAGAT
AGAGGAAGAGCAAAACAAAAGTAAGACCACCGCACAGCAAGCGGCCGCTGATCTTCAGACCTGGAGGAGG
AGATATGAGGGACAATTGGAGAAGTGAATTATATAAATATAAAGTAGTAAAAATTGAACCATTAGGAGTA
GCACCCACCAAGGCAAAGAGAAGAGTGGTGCAGAGAGAAAAAAGAGCAGTGGGAATAGGAGCTTTGTTCC
TTGGGTTCTTGGGAGCAGCAGGAAGCACTATGGGCGCAGCGTCAATGACGCTGACGGTACAGGCCAGACA
ATTATTGTCTGGTATAGTGCAGCAGCAGAACAATTTGCTGAGGGCTATTGAGGCGCAACAGCATCTGTTG
CAACTCACAGTCTGGGGCATCAAGCAGCTCCAGGCAAGAATCCTGGCTGTGGAAAGATACCTAAAGGATC
AACAGCTCCTGGGGATTTGGGGTTGCTCTGGAAAACTCATTTGCACCACTGCTGTGCCTTGGAATGCTAG
TTGGAGTAATAAATCTCTGGAACAGATTTGGAATCACACGACCTGGATGGAGTGGGACAGAGAAATTAAC
AATTACACAAGCTTAATACACTCCTTAATTGAAGAATCGCAAAACCAGCAAGAAAAGAATGAACAAGAAT
TATTGGAATTAGATAAATGGGCAAGTTTGTGGAATTGGTTTAACATAACAAATTGGCTGTGGTATATAAA
ATTATTCATAATGATAGTAGGAGGCTTGGTAGGTTTAAGAATAGTTTTTGCTGTACTTTCTATAGTGAAT
AGAGTTAGGCAGGGATATTCACCATTATCGTTTCAGACCCACCTCCCAACCCCGAGGGGACCCAGACCAC
AATTTTAAAAGAAAAGGGGGGATTGGGGGGTACAGTGCAGGGGAAAGAATAGTAGACATAATAGCAACAG
ACATACAAACTAAAGAATTACAAAAACAAATTACAAAAATTCAAAATTTTCGGGTTTATTACAGGGACAG
CAGAGATCCACTTTGGCGCCGGCTCGAGTGGCTCCGGTGCCCGTCAGTGGGCAGAGCGCACATCGCCCAC
AGTCCCCGAGAAGTTGGGGGGAGGGGTCGGCAATTGAACCGGTGCCTAGAGAAGGTGGCGCGGGGTAAAC
TGGGAAAGTGATGTCGTGTACTGGCTCCGCCTTTTTCCCGAGGGTGGGGGAGAACCGTATATAAGTGCAG
TAGTCGCCGTGAACGTTCTTTTTCGCAACGGGTTTGCCGCCAGAACACAGGTGTCGTGACGCGGGATCCG
CCACCATGTCCGAAGTCGAGTTTTCCCATGAGTACTGGATGAGACACGCATTGACTCTCGCAAAGAGGGC
TTGGGATGAACGCGAGGTGCCCGTGGGGGCAGTACTCGTGCATAACAATCGCGTAATCGGCGAAGGTTGG
AATAGGCCGATCGGACGCCACGACCCCACTGCACATGCGGAAATCATGGCCCTTCGACAGGGAGGGCTTG
TGATGCAGAATTATCGACTTATCGATGCGACGCTGTACGTCACGCTTGAACCTTGCGTAATGTGCGCGGG
AGCTATGATTCACTCCCGCATTGGACGAGTTGTATTCGGTGCCCGCGACGCCAAGACGGGTGCCGCAGGT
TCACTGATGGACGTGCTGCATCACCCAGGCATGAACCACCGGGTAGAAATCACAGAAGGCATATTGGCGG
ACGAATGTGCGGCGCTGTTGTCCGACTTTTTTCGCATGCGGAGGCAGGAGATCAAGGCCCAGAAAAAAGC
ACAATCCTCTACTGACTCTGGTGGTTCTTCTGGTGGTTCTAGCGGCAGCGAGACT
Features (pLannotate 1.2.2; 27 found; start..end, strand, type, name):
    652..4752    +  CDS            Cas9 VQR: Streptococcus pyogenes Cas9 endonuclease with the D1135V/R1335Q/T1337R mutations has an altered recognition specificity for the protospacer adjacent motif (PAM) (Kleinstiver et al., 2015)
   4858..5457    +  CDS            PuroR (fragment): puromycin N-acetyltransferase; pac from Streptomyces; confers resistance to puromycin
   5473..6061    +  misc_feature   WPRE: woodchuck hepatitis virus posttranscriptional regulatory element
   6112..6131    +  misc_feature   cPPT/CTS (fragment): central polypurine tract and central termination sequence of HIV-1
   6133..6366    +  LTR            3' LTR (ΔU3): self-inactivating 3' long terminal repeat (LTR) from HIV-1
   6444..6565    +  polyA_signal   SV40 poly(A) signal: SV40 polyadenylation signal
   6605..6740    +  rep_origin     SV40 ori: SV40 origin of replication
   6761..6779    -  promoter       T7 promoter: promoter for bacteriophage T7 RNA polymerase
   6787..6942    +  CDS            lacZα (fragment): LacZα fragment of β-galactosidase; lacZ fragment
   6947..7375    +  rep_origin     f1 ori (sequence partly withheld): f1 bacteriophage origin of replication; arrow indicates direction of (+) strand synthesis
   7428..7532    +  promoter       AmpR promoter: bla
   7533..8393    +  CDS            AmpR: β-lactamase; bla; confers resistance to ampicillin, carbenicillin, and related antibiotics
   8564..9152    +  rep_origin     ori: high-copy-number ColE1/pMB1/pBR322/pUC origin of replication
   9335..9427    +  CDS            lacI (fragment): lac repressor; lacI; The lac repressor binds to the lac operator to inhibit transcription in E. coli. This inhibition can be relieved by adding lactose or isopropyl-β-D-thiogalactopyranoside (IPTG).
   9440..9461    +  protein_bind   CAP binding site: CAP binding activates transcription in the presence of cAMP. E. coli catabolite activator protein
   9476..9506    +  promoter       lac promoter: promoter for the E. coli lac operon
   9510..9532    +  protein_bind   lac operator (fragment): The lac repressor binds to the lac operator to inhibit transcription in E. coli. This inhibition can be relieved by adding lactose or isopropyl-β-D-thiogalactopyranoside (IPTG). lac repressor encoded by lacI
   9575..9593    +  promoter       T3 promoter: promoter for bacteriophage T3 RNA polymerase
   9621..9847    +  promoter       RSV promoter: Rous sarcoma virus enhancer/promoter
   9848..10028   +  LTR            5' LTR (truncated): truncated 5' long terminal repeat (LTR) from HIV-1
  10075..10200   +  misc_feature   HIV-1 Ψ: packaging signal of human immunodeficiency virus type 1
  10184..10547   +  CDS            HIV-1 gag (fragment): gag protein from human immunodeficiency virus 1; gag
  10693..10926   +  misc_feature   RRE: The Rev response element (RRE) of HIV-1 allows for Rev-dependent mRNA export from the nucleus to the cytoplasm.
  11303..11329   +  CDS            Rev (fragment): human immunodeficiency virus 1 (HIV-1) Rev protein; rev; enhances nuclear export of unspliced and incompletely spliced viral mRNAs
  11339..11456   +  misc_feature   cPPT/CTS: central polypurine tract and central termination sequence of HIV-1
  11525..11736   +  promoter       EF-1α core promoter: core promoter for human elongation factor EF-1α
  11762..651     +  CDS            ABE(7.10) (across the origin): adenine base editor comprising wild-type E. coli TadA fused to the evolved TadA*(7.10) mutant (Gaudelli et al., 2017)
