[The description below was written by a language model from this plasmid's Addgene catalogue record and pLannotate feature annotations shown in this document.]
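Description:
pLenti-ABE7.10-P2A-Puro is a lentiviral transfer plasmid, adapted from the lentiCRISPRv1 backbone, for constitutive expression of the adenine base editor ABE7.10 in mammalian cells. The viral cassette has a third-generation, self-inactivating layout: an RSV promoter drives a truncated HIV-1 5' LTR, followed by the Ψ packaging signal with a gag fragment, the Rev response element and the cPPT/CTS, and it ends in a ΔU3 3' LTR with a downstream SV40 polyadenylation signal. The bacterial portion carries a ColE1/pUC-type origin, an f1 origin and the ampicillin resistance gene. The catalogue lists the plasmid as low copy even though the origin is annotated as a high-copy type. An SV40 origin and remnants of lac, T7 and T3 cloning-vector elements are also present.

Inside the provirus, the short EF-1α core promoter (EF1s) drives a single open reading frame. It begins with the ABE7.10 deaminase module, wild-type E. coli TadA fused to the evolved TadA*(7.10), joined directly to Streptococcus pyogenes Cas9 carrying the recorded D10A nickase mutation. The automated annotation labels the Cas9 segment as the VQR PAM variant, but the catalogue entry mentions no PAM-altering mutations, so this is probably a nearest-match call rather than a confirmed feature. As the name indicates, a P2A self-cleaving peptide links the editor to puromycin N-acetyltransferase, so puromycin-selected cells should also express the editor. A WPRE follows to enhance transcript expression. The editor sequence is stated not to be codon optimized. No U6 promoter or guide RNA scaffold is annotated, so the guide RNA would apparently have to be supplied separately. The two full-length sequence records match in size and feature content and differ only in their start coordinate.

The construct is suited to making cell populations that stably express ABE7.10 for targeted A•T-to-G•C conversion.
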