Addgene plasmid #112674: pLenti-ABE7.10-P2A-Puro
Purpose: Lentivirus for constitutive expression of ABE7.10 (not codon optimized)
Depositing lab: Lukas Dow. Depositing organization: Cornell University.
Backbone
  Vector backbone: Adapted from lentiCRISPRv1
  Backbone size w/o insert (bp): 6296
  Vector type: Lentiviral
  Selectable markers: Puromycin
Growth in bacteria
  Bacterial resistance: Ampicillin, 100 μg/mL
  Growth temperature: 30°C
  Growth strain: NEB Stable
  Copy number: Low Copy
Gene/Insert
  Gene/Insert name: ABE7.10 (alt name: ABERA)
  Species: Synthetic
  Insert size (bp): 5331
  Mutation: D10A
  Promoter: EF1s
  Cloning method: Gibson Cloning
  Sequencing primers: 5′ TAAGTGCAGTAGTCGCCGTG; 3′ TTAAGAATACCAGTCAATCTTTC
Terms and licenses: Academic/Nonprofit Terms; Industry Terms: Not Available to Industry
How to cite: pLenti-ABE7.10-P2A-Puro was a gift from Lukas Dow (Addgene plasmid # 112674 ; http://n2t.net/addgene:112674 ; RRID:Addgene_112674)
